>Addgene plasmid #147478 | pT7-V5-SBP-C1-HsUpf1-S1107A-siRNAres_S | depositor full sequence | sequence record 289925 | Full Sequence
TAGTTATTAATAGTAATCAATTACGGGGTCATTAGTTCATAGCCCATATATGGAGTTCCGCGTTACATAA
CTTACGGTAAATGGCCCGCCTGGCTGACCGCCCAACGACCCCCGCCCATTGACGTCAATAATGACGTATG
TTCCCATAGTAACGCCAATAGGGACTTTCCATTGACGTCAATGGGTGGAGTATTTACGGTAAACTGCCCA
CTTGGCAGTACATCAAGTGTATCATATGCCAAGTACGCCCCCTATTGACGTCAATGACGGTAAATGGCCC
GCCTGGCATTATGCCCAGTACATGACCTTATGGGACTTTCCTACTTGGCAGTACATCTACGTATTAGTCA
TCGCTATTACCATGGTGATGCGGTTTTGGCAGTACATCAATGGGCGTGGATAGCGGTTTGACTCACGGGG
ATTTCCAAGTCTCCACCCCATTGACGTCAATGGGAGTTTGTTTTGGCACCAAAATCAACGGGACTTTCCA
AAATGTCGTAACAACTCCGCCCCATTGACGCAAATGGGCGGTAGGCGTGTACGGTGGGAGGTCTATATAA
GCAGAGCTCTCTGGCTAACTAGAGAACCCACTGCTTACTGGCTTATCGAAATTAATACGACTCACTATAG
GGAGACCCAAGCTCTAGCGCTACCGGTCGCCACCATGGGTAAGCCTATCCCTAACCCTCTCCTCGGTCTC
GATTCTACGCCCGGAAGCGGTAGCGGTACGATGGACGAGAAGACCACCGGCTGGGGGGGCGGCCACGTGG
TGGAGGGCCTGGCCGGCGAGCTGGAGCAGCTGCGGGCCAGGCTGGAGCACCACCCTCAGGGCCAGCGGGA
GCCCAGATCTCGAGCTATGAGCGTGGAGGCGTACGGGCCCAGCTCGCAGACTCTCACTTTCCTGGACACG
GAGGAGGCCGAGCTGCTTGGCGCCGACACACAGGGCTCCGAGTTCGAGTTCACCGACTTTACTCTTCCTA
GCCAGACGCAGACGCCCCCCGGCGGCCCCGGCGGCCCGGGCGGTGGCGGCGCGGGAGGCCCGGGCGGCGC
GGGCGCGGGCTCTGCGGCGGGACAGCTCGACGCGCAGGTTGGGCCCGAAGGCATCCTGCAGAACGGGGCT
GTGGACGACAGTGTAGCCAAGACCAGCCAGTTGTTGGCTGAGTTGAACTTCGAGGAAGATGAAGAAGACA
CCTATTACACGAAGGACCTCCCCATACACGCCTGCAGTTACTGTGGAATACACGATCCTGCCTGCGTGGT
TTACTGTAATACCAGCAAGAAGTGGTTCTGCAACGGACGTGGAAATACTTCTGGCAGCCACATTGTAAAT
CACCTTGTGAGGGCAAAATGCAAAGGGGTGACCCTGCACAAGGACGGGCCCCTGGGGGAGACAGTCCTGG
AGTGCTACAACTGCGGCTGTCGCAACGTCTTCCTCCTCGGCTTCATCCCGGCCAAAGCTGACTCAGTGGT
GGTGCTGCTGTGCAGGCAGCCCTGTGCCAGCCAGAGCAGCCTCAAGGACATCAACTGGGACAGCTCGCAG
TGGCAGCCGCTGATCCAGGACCGCTGCTTCCTGTCCTGGCTGGTCAAGATCCCCTCCGAGCAGGAGCAGC
TGCGGGCACGCCAGATCACGGCACAGCAGATCAACAAGCTGGAGGAGCTGTGGAAGGAAAACCCTTCTGC
CACGCTGGAGGACCTGGAGAGGCCGGGGGTGGACGAGGAGCCGCAGCATGTCCTCCTGCGGTACGAGGAC
GCCTACCAGTACCAGAACATATTCGGGCCCCTGGTCAAGCTGGAGGCCGACTACGACAAGAAGCTGAAGG
AGTCCCAGACTCAAGATAACATCACTGTCAGGTGGGACCTGGGCCTTAACAAGAAGAGAATCGCCTACTT
CACTTTGCCCAAGACTGACTCTGGTAATGAGGATTTAGTCATAATTTGGTTAAGAGACATGCGGCTCATG
CAGGGGGATGAGATATGCCTGCGGTACAAAGGGGACCTTGCGCCCCTGTGGAAAGGGATCGGCCACGTCA
TCAAGGTCCCTGATAATTATGGCGATGAGATCGCCATTGAGCTGCGGAGCAGCGTGGGTGCACCTGTGGA
GGTGACTCACAACTTCCAGGTGGATTTTGTGTGGAAGTCGACCTCCTTTGACAGGATGCAGAGCGCATTG
AAAACGTTTGGCGTGGATGAGACCTCGGTGTCTGGCTACATCTACCACAAGCTGTTGGGCCACGAGGTGG
AGGACGTAATCATCAAGTGCCAGCTGCCCAAGCGCTTCACGGCGCAGGGCCTCCCCGACCTCAACCACTC
CCAGGTTTATGCCGTGAAGACTGTGCTGCAAAGACCACTGAGCCTGATCCAGGGCCCGCCAGGCACGGGG
AAGACGGTGACGTCGGCCACCATCGTCTACCACCTGGCCCGGCAAGGCAACGGGCCGGTGCTGGTGTGTG
CTCCGAGCAACATCGCCGTGGACCAGCTAACGGAGAAGATCCACCAGACGGGGCTAAAGGTCGTGCGCCT
CTGCGCCAAGAGCCGTGAGGCCATCGACTCCCCGGTGTCTTTTCTGGCCCTGCACAACCAGATCAGGAAC
ATGGACAGCATGCCTGAGCTGCAGAAGCTGCAGCAGCTGAAAGACGAGACTGGGGAGCTGTCGTCTGCCG
ACGAGAAGCGGTACCGGGCCTTGAAGCGCACCGCAGAGAGAGAGCTGCTGATGAACGCAGATGTCATCTG
CTGCACATGTGTGGGCGCCGGTGACCCGAGGCTGGCCAAAATGCAATTTAGGAGTATTTTAATCGACGAA
AGCACCCAGGCCACCGAGCCGGAGTGCATGGTTCCCGTGGTCCTCGGGGCCAAGCAGCTGATCCTTGTAG
GCGACCACTGCCAGCTGGGCCCAGTGGTGATGTGCAAGAAGGCGGCCAAGGCCGGGCTGTCACAGTCGCT
CTTCGAGCGCCTGGTGGTGCTGGGCATCCGGCCCATCCGCCTGCAGGTCCAGTACCGGATGCACCCTGCA
CTCAGCGCCTTCCCATCCAACATCTTCTACGAGGGCTCCCTCCAGAATGGTGTCACTGCAGCGGATCGTG
TGAAGAAGGGATTTGACTTCCAGTGGCCCCAACCCGATAAACCGATGTTCTTCTACGTGACCCAGGGCCA
AGAGGAGATTGCCAGCTCGGGCACCTCCTACCTGAACAGGACCGAGGCTGCGAACGTGGAGAAGATCACC
ACGAAGTTGCTGAAGGCAGGCGCCAAGCCGGACCAGATTGGCATCATCACGCCCTACGAGGGCCAGCGCT
CCTACCTGGTGCAGTACATGCAGTTCAGCGGCTCCCTGCACACCAAGCTCTACCAGGAGGTGGAGATCGC
CAGTGTGGACGCCTTTCAGGGACGCGAGAAGGACTTCATCATCCTGTCCTGTGTGCGGGCCAACGAGCAC
CAAGGCATTGGCTTTTTAAATGACCCCAGGCGTCTGAACGTGGCCCTGACCAGAGCAAGGTATGGCGTCA
TCATTGTGGGCAACCCGAAGGCACTATCAAAGCAGCCGCTCTGGAACCACCTGCTGAACTACTATAAGGA
GCAGAAGGTGCTGGTGGAGGGGCCGCTCAACAACCTGCGTGAGAGCCTCATGCAGTTCAGCAAGCCACGG
AAGCTGGTCAACACTATCAACCCGGGAGCCCGCTTCATGACCACAGCCATGTATGATGCCCGGGAGGCCA
TCATCCCAGGCTCCGTCTATGATCGGAGCAGCCAGGGCCGGCCTTCCAGCATGTACTTCCAGACCCATGA
CCAGATTGGCATGATCAGTGCCGGCCCTAGCCACGTGGCTGCCATGAACATTCCCATCCCCTTCAACCTG
GTCATGCCACCCATGCCACCGCCTGGCTATTTTGGACAAGCCAACGGGCCTGCTGCAGGGCGAGGCACCC
CGAAAGGCAAGACTGGTCGTGGGGGACGCCAGAAGAACCGCTTTGGGCTTCCTGGACCCAGCCAGACTAA
CCTCCCCAACAGCCAAGCCAGCCAGGATGTGGCGTCACAGCCCTTCTCTCAGGGCGCCCTGACGCAGGGC
TACATCTCCATGAGCCAGCCTTCCCAGATGAGCCAGCCCGGCCTCTCCCAGCCGGAGCTGTCCCAGGACA
GTTACCTTGGTGACGAGTTTAAATCACAAATCGACGTGGCGCTCGCACAGGACTCCACGTACCAGGGAGA
GCGGGCTTACCAGCATGGCGGGGTGATGGGGCTGTCCCAGTATTAAGAATTCTGCAGTCGACGGTACCGC
GGGCCCGGGATCCACCGGATCTAGATAACTGATCATAATCAGCCATACCACATTTGTAGAGGTTTTACTT
GCTTTAAAAAACCTCCCACACCTCCCCCTGAACCTGAAACATAAAATGAATGCAATTGTTGTTGTTAACT
TGTTTATTGCAGCTTATAATGGTTACAAATAAAGCAATAGCATCACAAATTTCACAAATAAAGCATTTTT
TTCACTGCATTCTAGTTGTGGTTTGTCCAAACTCATCAATGTATCTTAACGCGTAAATTGTAAGCGTTAA
TATTTTGTTAAAATTCGCGTTAAATTTTTGTTAAATCAGCTCATTTTTTAACCAATAGGCCGAAATCGGC
AAAATCCCTTATAAATCAAAAGAATAGACCGAGATAGGGT
[37 nt withheld, positions 4661-4697]
AAAGAACGTGGACTCCAACGTCAAAGG
[49 nt withheld, positions 4725-4773]
T
[91 nt withheld, positions 4775-4865]
G
[124 nt withheld, positions 4867-4990]
CAGGTGGCACTTTTCGGGGAAATGTGCGCGGAACCCCTATTTGTTTATTTTTCTAAATACATTCAAATAT
GTATCCGCTCATGAGACAATAACCCTGATAAATGCTTCAATAATATTGAAAAAGGAAGAGTCCTGAGGCG
GAAAGAACCAGCTGTGGAATGTGTGTCAGTTAGGGTGTGGAAAGTCCCCAGGCTCCCCAGCAGGCAGAAG
TATGCAAAGCATGCATCTCAATTAGTCAGCAACCAGGTGTGGAAAGTCCCCAGGCTCCCCAGCAGGCAGA
AGTATGCAAAGCATGCATCTCAATTAGTCAGCAACCATAGTCCCGCCCCTAACTCCGCCCATCCCGCCCC
TAACTCCGCCCAGTTCCGCCCATTCTCCGCCCCATGGCTGACTAATTTTTTTTATTTATGCAGAGGCCGA
GGCCGCCTCGGCCTCTGAGCTATTCCAGAAGTAGTGAGGAGGCTTTTTTGGAGGCCTAGGCTTTTGCAAA
GATCGATCAAGAGACAGGATGAGGATCGTTTCGCATGATTGAACAAGATGGATTGCACGCAGGTTCTCCG
GCCGCTTGGGTGGAGAGGCTATTCGGCTATGACTGGGCACAACAGACAATCGGCTGCTCTGATGCCGCCG
TGTTCCGGCTGTCAGCGCAGGGGCGCCCGGTTCTTTTTGTCAAGACCGACCTGTCCGGTGCCCTGAATGA
ACTGCAAGACGAGGCAGCGCGGCTATCGTGGCTGGCCACGACGGGCGTTCCTTGCGCAGCTGTGCTCGAC
GTTGTCACTGAAGCGGGAAGGGACTGGCTGCTATTGGGCGAAGTGCCGGGGCAGGATCTCCTGTCATCTC
ACCTTGCTCCTGCCGAGAAAGTATCCATCATGGCTGATGCAATGCGGCGGCTGCATACGCTTGATCCGGC
TACCTGCCCATTCGACCACCAAGCGAAACATCGCATCGAGCGAGCACGTACTCGGATGGAAGCCGGTCTT
GTCGATCAGGATGATCTGGACGAAGAGCATCAGGGGCTCGCGCCAGCCGAACTGTTCGCCAGGCTCAAGG
CGAGCATGCCCGACGGCGAGGATCTCGTCGTGACCCATGGCGATGCCTGCTTGCCGAATATCATGGTGGA
AAATGGCCGCTTTTCTGGATTCATCGACTGTGGCCGGCTGGGTGTGGCGGACCGCTATCAGGACATAGCG
TTGGCTACCCGTGATATTGCTGAAGAGCTTGGCGGCGAATGGGCTGACCGCTTCCTCGTGCTTTACGGTA
TCGCCGCTCCCGATTCGCAGCGCATCGCCTTCTATCGCCTTCTTGACGAGTTCTTCTGAGCGGGACTCTG
GGGTTCGAAATGACCGACCAAGCGACGCCCAACCTGCCATCACGAGATTTCGATTCCACCGCCGCCTTCT
ATGAAAGGTTGGGCTTCGGAATCGTTTTCCGGGACGCCGGCTGGATGATCCTCCAGCGCGGGGATCTCAT
GCTGGAGTTCTTCGCCCACCCTAGGGGGAGGCTAACTGAAACACGGAAGGAGACAATACCGGAAGGAACC
CGCGCTATGACGGCAATAAAAAGACAGAATAAAACGCACGGTGTTGGGTCGTTTGTTCATAAACGCGGGG
TTCGGTCCCAGGGCTGGCACTCTGTCGATACCCCACCGAGACCCCATTGGGGCCAATACGCCCGCGTTTC
TTCCTTTTCCCCACCCCACCCCCCAAGTTCGGGTGAAGGCCCAGGGCTCGCAGCCAACGTCGGGGCGGCA
GGCCCTGCCATAGCCTCAGGTTACTCATATATACTTTAGATTGATTTAAAACTTCATTTTTAATTTAAAA
GGATCTAGGTGAAGATCCTTTTTGATAATCTCATGACCAAAATCCCTTAACGTGAGTTTTCGTTCCACTG
AGCGTCAGACCCCGTAGAAAAGATCAAAGGATCTTCTTGAGATCCTTTTTTTCTGCGCGTAATCTGCTGC
TTGCAAACAAAAAAACCACCGCTACCAGCGGTGGTTTGTTTGCCGGATCAAGAGCTACCAACTCTTTTTC
CGAAGGTAACTGGCTTCAGCAGAGCGCAGATACCAAATACTGTCCTTCTAGTGTAGCCGTAGTTAGGCCA
CCACTTCAAGAACTCTGTAGCACCGCCTACATACCTCGCTCTGCTAATCCTGTTACCAGTGGCTGCTGCC
AGTGGCGATAAGTCGTGTCTTACCGGGTTGGACTCAAGACGATAGTTACCGGATAAGGCGCAGCGGTCGG
GCTGAACGGGGGGTTCGTGCACACAGCCCAGCTTGGAGCGAACGACCTACACCGAACTGAGATACCTACA
GCGTGAGCTATGAGAAAGCGCCACGCTTCCCGAAGGGAGAAAGGCGGACAGGTATCCGGTAAGCGGCAGG
GTCGGAACAGGAGAGCGCACGAGGGAGCTTCCAGGGGGAAACGCCTGGTATCTTTATAGTCCTGTCGGGT
TTCGCCACCTCTGACTTGAGCGTCGATTTTTGTGATGCTCGTCAGGGGGGCGGAGCCTATGGAAAAACGC
CAGCAACGCGGCCTTTTTACGGTTCCTGGCCTTTTGCTGGCCTTTTGCTCACATGTTCTTTCCTGCGTTA
TCCCCTGATTCTGTGGATAACCGTATTACCGCCATGCAT
Features (pLannotate 1.2.2; 18 found; start..end, strand, type, name):
     61..364     +  enhancer       CMV enhancer: human cytomegalovirus immediate early enhancer
    365..568     +  promoter       CMV promoter: human cytomegalovirus (CMV) immediate early promoter
    564..597     +  LTR            5' LTR (truncated) (fragment): truncated 5' long terminal repeat (LTR) from HIV-1
    613..631     +  promoter       T7 promoter: promoter for bacteriophage T7 RNA polymerase
    668..709     +  CDS            V5 tag: epitope tag from simian virus 5
    731..844     +  CDS            SBP: streptavidin-binding peptide selected from a peptide library; binds streptavidin with nanomolar affinity (Keefe et al., 2001)
    857..4243    +  CDS            UPF1: RENT1_HUMAN - Also known as KIAA0221, RENT1. Experimental evidence at protein level: Swiss-Prot protein existence level 1. RNA-dependent helicase and ATPase required for nonsense- mediated decay (NMD) of mRNAs containing premature stop codons. Is recruited to mRNAs upon translation termination and undergoes a cycle of phosphorylation and dephosphorylation; its phosphorylation appears to be a key step in NMD. Recruited by release factors to stalled ribosomes together with the SMG1C protein kinase complex to form the transient SURF (SMG1-UPF1-eRF1-eRF3) complex. In EJC-dependent NMD, the SURF co
   4247..4283    +  misc_feature   MCS (fragment): multiple cloning site
   4300..4384    +  CDS            large T antigen (fragment): large T antigen from SV40 (simian virus 40)
   4407..4528    +  polyA_signal   SV40 poly(A) signal: SV40 polyadenylation signal
   4562..4990    -  rep_origin     f1 ori (sequence partly withheld): f1 bacteriophage origin of replication; arrow indicates direction of (+) strand synthesis
   5017..5121    +  promoter       AmpR promoter: bla
   5123..5480    +  promoter       SV40 promoter: SV40 enhancer and early promoter
   5515..6309    +  CDS            NeoR/KanR: aminoglycoside phosphotransferase from Tn5; aph(3')-II (or nptII); confers resistance to neomycin, kanamycin, and G418 (Geneticin®)
   6330..6482    +  CDS            ble (fragment): BLE_KLEPN - Experimental evidence at protein level: Swiss-Prot protein existence level 1. Binding protein with a strong affinity to the bleomycin family of antibiotics. Binds to CL990; an antimitotic-antibiotic compound. From Klebsiella pneumoniae.
   6541..6588    +  polyA_signal   HSV TK poly(A) signal: herpes simplex virus thymidine kinase polyadenylation signal (Cole and Stacy, 1985)
   6679..6695    -  polyA_signal   bGH poly(A) signal (fragment): bovine growth hormone polyadenylation signal
   6917..7505    +  rep_origin     ori: high-copy-number ColE1/pMB1/pBR322/pUC origin of replication
