[The description below was written by a language model from this plasmid's Addgene catalogue record and pLannotate feature annotations shown in this document.]
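Description:
pT7-V5-SBP-C1-HsUpf1-S1107A-siRNAres_S is a 7.6 kb mammalian expression plasmid encoding human UPF1, the RNA-dependent helicase and ATPase at the centre of nonsense-mediated mRNA decay (NMD). The record lists the backbone as unknown. The annotated layout has a CMV-driven cassette with an SV40 poly(A) signal, an f1 origin, and a NeoR/KanR gene preceded by both a bacterial (bla) promoter and the SV40 enhancer/early promoter and followed by an HSV TK poly(A) signal. It replicates in E. coli from a high-copy ColE1/pUC-type origin. The Tn5 aminoglycoside phosphotransferase gives kanamycin selection in bacteria and can in principle confer G418 resistance in mammalian cells. Several short annotated fragments (HIV-1 LTR, SV40 large T antigen, ble, bGH poly(A)) are partial matches and are probably backbone remnants or annotation artefacts rather than functional parts.

Expression is driven by the CMV immediate early enhancer and promoter. A T7 promoter just downstream could also allow in vitro transcription by T7 RNA polymerase. The reading frame begins with a V5 epitope tag for immunodetection, followed by a streptavidin-binding peptide (SBP) for pulldown on streptavidin resin, both placed N-terminal to UPF1. The name indicates an S1107A substitution, which replaces a serine with non-phosphorylatable alanine, and UPF1 phosphorylation is a key step in NMD. It also indicates siRNA resistance, presumably so that the transgene escapes knockdown of endogenous UPF1, although the record gives no details of these changes. The depositor notes five further non-silent differences from the UniProt reference (A69S, E167G, K282R, A442G, T1124M). The construct suits complementation and protein interaction assays in human cells, consistent with the associated study of SMG5-SMG7 function in NMD. The depositor sequence may be theoretical or based on Sanger sequencing.
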