Addgene plasmid #147478: pT7-V5-SBP-C1-HsUpf1-S1107A-siRNAres_S
Purpose: Mammalian Expression of HsUpf1-S1107A-siRNAres
Depositing lab: Elisa Izaurralde. Depositing organization: Max Planck Institute for Developmental Biology. Publication: An unusual arrangement of two 14-3-3-like domains in the SMG5-SMG7 heterodimer is required for efficient nonsense-mediated mRNA decay. Jonas S, Weichenrieder O, Izaurralde E. Genes Dev. 2013 Jan 15;27(2):211-25. doi: 10.1101/gad.206672.112. PubMed 23348841.
Backbone
  Vector backbone: Unknown
  Vector type: Mammalian Expression
Growth in bacteria
  Bacterial resistance: Kanamycin, 50 μg/mL
  Growth temperature: 37°C
  Growth strain: DH5alpha
  Copy number: High Copy
Gene/Insert
  Gene/Insert name: HsUpf1-S1107A-siRNAres
  Species: H. sapiens (human)
  Mutation: 5 non silent mutations A69S, E167G, K282R, A442G and T1124M compared to te sequence given by UniProt.:Q92900-1.
  Entrez Gene: UPF1 (a.k.a. HUPF1, NORF1, RENT1, UTF, pNORF1, smg-2)
  Cloning method: Unknown
Terms and licenses: Academic/Nonprofit Terms; Industry Terms: Not Available to Industry
Depositor comments: Plasmids from this collection were made available to the research community and donated after the lab closed. Please note that the sequence provided by the depositing laboratory may be theoretical/predicted or based on Sanger sequencing results. There may be discrepancies between sequencing results obtained by Addgene and the depositor sequence. If an Addgene verified sequence is not available, please contact before placing your order to request that our lab fully sequence the plasmid.
How to cite: pT7-V5-SBP-C1-HsUpf1-S1107A-siRNAres_S was a gift from Elisa Izaurralde (Addgene plasmid # 147478 ; http://n2t.net/addgene:147478 ; RRID:Addgene_147478)
